Addgene plasmid #70452: R777-E168 Hs.PIK3CD-nostop
Purpose: Gateway ORF clone of human PIK3CD [NM_005026.3] without stop codon (for C-terminal fusions)
Depositing lab: Dominic Esposito. Depositing organization: National Cancer Institute (NCI).
Backbone
  Vector backbone: pDonor-255
  Backbone size w/o insert (bp): 2693
  Vector type: Gateway Entry Clone
Growth in bacteria
  Bacterial resistance: Spectinomycin, 50 μg/mL
  Growth temperature: 37°C
  Growth strain: DH10B
  Copy number: High Copy
Gene/Insert
  Gene/Insert name: PIK3CD (alt name: NM_005026.3)
  Species: H. sapiens (human)
  Insert size (bp): 3132
  Entrez Gene: PIK3CD (a.k.a. APDS, IMD14, IMD14A, IMD14B, P110DELTA, PI3K, ROCHIS, p110D)
  Cloning method: Gateway Cloning
  Sequencing primers: 5′ M13F 23-mer (5'-CCCAGTCACGACGTTGTAAAACG); 3′ attLR 23-mer (5'-TAACATCAGAGATTTTGAGACAC)
Terms and licenses: Academic/Nonprofit Terms; Industry Terms: Not Available to Industry
How to cite: R777-E168 Hs.PIK3CD-nostop was a gift from Dominic Esposito (Addgene plasmid # 70452 ; http://n2t.net/addgene:70452 ; RRID:Addgene_70452)
