[The description below was written by a language model from this plasmid's Addgene catalogue record and pLannotate feature annotations shown in this document.]
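Description:
R777-E168 Hs.PIK3CD-nostop is a Gateway entry clone built on the pDonor-255 backbone and carrying the human PIK3CD open reading frame (reference transcript NM_005026.3) with its stop codon removed. It is a bacterial propagation and recombination vector rather than an expression plasmid. It replicates in E. coli from a high-copy ColE1/pUC-type origin and is selected with spectinomycin through the aadA (SmR) aminoglycoside adenylyltransferase gene, which sits downstream of a fragment of a class 1 integron Pc promoter. The annotation also picks up small remnants of lacZα, lacI and a gentamicin resistance gene, which appear to be backbone leftovers with no function, and rrnB T1 and T2 terminators that help insulate the cloning region from read-through transcription. The 5,825 nt full sequence matches the stated sum of a 2,693 bp backbone and a 3,132 bp insert.

The PIK3CD coding sequence encodes p110δ, the catalytic subunit of class I phosphoinositide 3-kinase that converts PtdIns(4,5)P2 to PIP3 and thereby recruits PH-domain proteins such as AKT1 and PDPK1. It is flanked by attL recombination sites. The automated annotation labels the upstream site attL3 and the downstream one a fragment of attL2, so the identity of the upstream site should be checked against the sequence before choosing a destination vector. No promoter drives the insert in this plasmid. An LR Clonase reaction transfers the ORF into a destination vector that supplies the promoter and other expression elements. Because the stop codon is absent, the ORF can read through the downstream recombination site into a C-terminal tag or fusion partner, which is the stated purpose of the clone.
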