Features (pLannotate 1.2.2; 11 found; start..end, strand, type, name):
     18..54      -  CDS            lacZα (fragment): LacZα fragment of β-galactosidase; lacZ fragment
     85..180     +  protein_bind   attL3: mutant version of attL; recombination site for the Gateway® LR reaction LR Clonase™
    186..3317    +  CDS            PIK3CD: PK3CD_HUMAN - Experimental evidence at protein level: Swiss-Prot protein existence level 1. Phosphoinositide-3-kinase (PI3K) phosphorylates phosphatidylinositol (PI) and its phosphorylated derivatives at position 3 of the inositol ring to produce 3-phosphoinositides (PubMed:9235916). Uses ATP and PtdIns(4,5)P2 (phosphatidylinositol 4,5- bisphosphate) to generate phosphatidylinositol 3,4,5-trisphosphate (PIP3) (PubMed:15135396). PIP3 plays a key role by recruiting PH domain-containing proteins to the membrane, including AKT1 and PDPK1, activating signaling cascades involved in cell growth, surv
   3322..3415    -  protein_bind   attL2 (fragment): mutant version of attL; recombination site for the Gateway® LR reaction LR Clonase™
   3530..3553    +  promoter       Pc promoter (fragment): intI1 (promoter lies within the coding sequence); class 1 integron promoter
   3729..3785    +  CDS            GmR (fragment): gentamycin acetyltransferase; aacC1; confers resistance to gentamycin
   3792..4583    +  CDS            SmR: aminoglycoside adenylyltransferase (Murphy, 1985); aadA; confers resistance to spectinomycin and streptomycin
   4676..5264    +  rep_origin     ori: high-copy-number ColE1/pMB1/pBR322/pUC origin of replication
   5447..5539    +  CDS            lacI (fragment): lac repressor; lacI; The lac repressor binds to the lac operator to inhibit transcription in E. coli. This inhibition can be relieved by adding lactose or isopropyl-β-D-thiogalactopyranoside (IPTG).
   5594..5621    -  terminator     rrnB T2 terminator: transcription terminator T2 from the E. coli rrnB gene
   5753..5796    +  terminator     rrnB T1 terminator: Escherichia coli rrnB; transcription terminator T1 from the E. coli rrnB gene
>Addgene plasmid #70452 | R777-E168 Hs.PIK3CD-nostop | depositor full sequence | sequence record 125901 | Full Sequence
TTAACGCTAGCATGGATGTTTTCCCAGTCACGACGTTGTAAAACGACGGCCAGTCTTAAAATTCGAGCTC
GGTCCGAGGATCCGAAATAATGATTTTATTTTGACTGATAGTGACCTGTTCGTTGCAACAAATTGATAAG
CAATGCTTTTTTATAATGCCAACTTTGTACAAAAAAGTTGGCACCATGCCCCCTGGGGTGGACTGCCCCA
TGGAATTCTGGACCAAGGAGGAGAATCAGAGCGTTGTGGTTGACTTCCTGCTGCCCACAGGGGTCTACCT
GAACTTCCCTGTGTCCCGCAATGCCAACCTCAGCACCATCAAGCAGCTGCTGTGGCACCGCGCCCAGTAT
GAGCCGCTCTTCCACATGCTCAGTGGCCCCGAGGCCTATGTGTTCACCTGCATCAACCAGACAGCGGAGC
AGCAAGAGCTGGAGGACGAGCAACGGCGTCTGTGTGACGTGCAGCCCTTCCTGCCCGTCCTGCGCCTGGT
GGCCCGTGAGGGCGACCGCGTGAAGAAGCTCATCAACTCACAGATCAGCCTCCTCATCGGCAAAGGCCTC
CACGAGTTTGACTCCTTGTGCGACCCAGAAGTGAACGACTTTCGCGCCAAGATGTGCCAATTCTGCGAGG
AGGCGGCCGCCCGCCGGCAGCAGCTGGGCTGGGAGGCCTGGCTGCAGTACAGTTTCCCCCTGCAGCTGGA
GCCCTCGGCTCAAACCTGGGGGCCTGGTACCCTGCGGCTCCCGAACCGGGCCCTTCTGGTCAACGTTAAG
TTTGAGGGCAGCGAGGAGAGCTTCACCTTCCAGGTGTCCACCAAGGACGTGCCGCTGGCGCTGATGGCCT
GTGCCCTGCGGAAGAAGGCCACAGTGTTCCGGCAGCCGCTGGTGGAGCAGCCGGAAGACTACACGCTGCA
GGTGAACGGCAGGCATGAGTACCTGTATGGCAGCTACCCGCTCTGCCAGTTCCAGTACATCTGCAGCTGC
CTGCACAGTGGGTTGACCCCTCACCTGACCATGGTCCATTCCTCCTCCATCCTCGCCATGCGGGATGAGC
AGAGCAACCCTGCCCCCCAGGTCCAGAAACCGCGTGCCAAACCACCTCCCATTCCTGCGAAGAAGCCTTC
CTCTGTGTCCCTGTGGTCCCTGGAGCAGCCGTTCCGCATCGAGCTCATCCAGGGCAGCAAAGTGAACGCC
GACGAGCGGATGAAGCTGGTGGTGCAGGCCGGGCTTTTCCACGGCAACGAGATGCTGTGCAAGACGGTGT
CCAGCTCGGAGGTGAGCGTGTGCTCGGAGCCCGTGTGGAAGCAGCGGCTGGAGTTCGACATCAACATCTG
CGACCTGCCCCGCATGGCCCGTCTCTGCTTTGCGCTGTACGCCGTGATCGAGAAAGCCAAGAAGGCTCGC
TCCACCAAGAAGAAGTCCAAGAAGGCGGACTGCCCCATTGCCTGGGCCAACCTCATGCTGTTTGACTACA
AGGACCAGCTTAAGACCGGGGAACGCTGCCTCTACATGTGGCCCTCCGTCCCAGATGAGAAGGGCGAGCT
GCTGAACCCCACGGGCACTGTGCGCAGTAACCCCAACACGGATAGCGCCGCTGCCCTGCTCATCTGCCTG
CCCGAGGTGGCCCCGCACCCCGTGTACTACCCCGCCCTGGAGAAGATCTTGGAGCTGGGGCGACACAGCG
AGTGTGTGCATGTCACCGAGGAGGAGCAGCTGCAGCTGCGGGAAATCCTGGAGCGGCGGGGGTCTGGGGA
GCTGTATGAGCACGAGAAGGACCTGGTGTGGAAGCTGCGGCATGAAGTCCAGGAGCACTTCCCGGAGGCG
CTAGCCCGGCTGCTGCTGGTCACCAAGTGGAACAAGCATGAGGATGTGGCCCAGATGCTCTACCTGCTGT
GCTCCTGGCCGGAGCTGCCCGTCCTGAGCGCCCTGGAGCTGCTAGACTTCAGCTTCCCCGATTGCCACGT
AGGCTCCTTCGCCATCAAGTCGCTGCGGAAACTGACGGACGATGAGCTGTTCCAGTACCTGCTGCAGCTG
GTGCAGGTGCTCAAGTACGAGTCCTACCTGGACTGCGAGCTGACCAAATTCCTGCTGGACCGGGCCCTGG
CCAACCGCAAGATCGGCCACTTCCTTTTCTGGCACCTCCGCTCCGAGATGCACGTGCCGTCGGTGGCCCT
GCGCTTCGGCCTCATCCTGGAGGCCTACTGCAGGGGCAGCACCCACCACATGAAGGTGCTGATGAAGCAG
GGGGAAGCACTGAGCAAACTGAAGGCCCTGAATGACTTCGTCAAGCTGAGCTCTCAGAAGACCCCCAAGC
CCCAGACCAAGGAGCTGATGCACTTGTGCATGCGGCAGGAGGCCTACCTAGAGGCCCTCTCCCACCTGCA
GTCCCCACTCGACCCCAGCACCCTGCTGGCTGAAGTCTGCGTGGAGCAGTGCACCTTCATGGACTCCAAG
ATGAAGCCCCTGTGGATCATGTACAGCAACGAGGAGGCAGGCAGCGGCGGCAGCGTGGGCATCATCTTTA
AGAACGGGGATGACCTCCGGCAGGACATGCTGACCCTGCAGATGATCCAGCTCATGGACGTCCTGTGGAA
GCAGGAGGGGCTGGACCTGAGGATGACCCCCTATGGCTGCCTCCCCACCGGGGACCGCACAGGCCTCATT
GAGGTGGTACTCCGTTCAGACACCATCGCCAACATCCAACTCAACAAGAGCAACATGGCAGCCACAGCCG
CCTTCAACAAGGATGCCCTGCTCAACTGGCTGAAGTCCAAGAACCCGGGGGAGGCCCTGGATCGAGCCAT
TGAGGAGTTCACCCTCTCCTGTGCTGGCTATTGTGTGGCCACATATGTGCTGGGCATTGGCGATCGGCAC
AGCGACAACATCATGATCCGAGAGAGTGGGCAGCTGTTCCACATTGATTTTGGCCACTTTCTGGGGAATT
TCAAGACCAAGTTTGGAATCAACCGCGAGCGTGTCCCATTCATCCTCACCTACGACTTTGTCCATGTGAT
TCAGCAGGGGAAGACTAATAATAGTGAGAAATTTGAACGGTTCCGGGGCTACTGTGAAAGGGCCTACACC
ATCCTGCGGCGCCACGGGCTTCTCTTCCTCCACCTCTTTGCCCTGATGCGGGCGGCAGGCCTGCCTGAGC
TCAGCTGCTCCAAAGACATCCAGTATCTCAAGGACTCCCTGGCACTGGGGAAAACAGAGGAGGAGGCACT
GAAGCACTTCCGAGTGAAGTTTAACGAAGCCCTCCGTGAGAGCTGGAAAACCAAAGTGAACTGGCTGGCC
CACAACGTGTCCAAAGACAACAGGCAGTCAACTTTCTTGTACAAAGTTGGCATTATAGGAAAGCATTGCT
TATCAATTTGTTGCAACGAACAGGTCACTATCAGTCAAAATAAAATCATTATTTGCATGCAAGCTTAGAT
CCTCTAGACCAGCCAGGACAGAAATGCCTCGACTTCGCTGCTACCCAAGGTTGCCGGGTGACGCACACCG
TGGAAACGGATGAAGGCACGAACCCAGTGGACATAAGCCTGTTCGGTTCGTAAGCTGTAATGCAAGTAGC
GTATGCGCTCACGCAACTGGTCCAGAACCTTGACCGAACGCAGCGGTGGTAACGGCGCAGTGGCGGTTTT
CATGGCTTGTTATGACTGTTTTTTTGGGGTACAGTCTATGCCTCGGGCATCCAAGCAGCAAGCGCGTTAC
GCCGTGGGTCGATGTTTGATGTTATGGAGCAGCAACGATGTTACGCAGCAGGGCAGTCGCCCTAAAACAA
AGTTAAACATTATGAGGGAAGCGGTGATCGCCGAAGTATCGACTCAACTATCAGAGGTAGTTGGCGTCAT
CGAGCGCCATCTCGAACCGACGTTGCTGGCCGTACATTTGTACGGCTCCGCAGTGGATGGCGGCCTGAAG
CCACACAGTGATATTGATTTGCTGGTTACGGTGACCGTAAGGCTTGATGAAACAACGCGGCGAGCTTTGA
TCAACGACCTTTTGGAAACTTCGGCTTCCCCTGGAGAGAGCGAGATTCTCCGCGCTGTAGAAGTCACCAT
TGTTGTGCACGACGACATCATTCCGTGGCGTTATCCAGCTAAGCGCGAACTGCAATTTGGAGAATGGCAG
CGCAATGACATTCTTGCAGGTATCTTCGAGCCAGCCACGATCGACATTGATCTGGCTATCTTGCTGACAA
AAGCAAGAGAACATAGCGTTGCCTTGGTAGGTCCAGCGGCGGAGGAACTCTTTGATCCGGTTCCTGAACA
GGATCTATTTGAGGCGCTAAATGAAACCTTAACGCTATGGAACTCGCCGCCCGACTGGGCTGGCGATGAG
CGAAATGTAGTGCTTACGTTGTCCCGCATTTGGTACAGCGCAGTAACCGGCAAAATCGCGCCGAAGGATG
TCGCTGCCGACTGGGCAATGGAGCGCCTGCCGGCCCAGTATCAGCCCGTCATACTTGAAGCTAGACAGGC
TTATCTTGGACAAGAAGAAGATCGCTTGGCCTCGCGCGCAGATCAGTTGGAAGAATTTGTCCACTACGTG
AAAGGCGAGATCACCAAGGTAGTCGGCAAATAACCCTCGAGCCACCCATGACCAAAATCCCTTAACGTGA
GTTACGCGTCGTTCCACTGAGCGTCAGACCCCGTAGAAAAGATCAAAGGATCTTCTTGAGATCCTTTTTT
TCTGCGCGTAATCTGCTGCTTGCAAACAAAAAAACCACCGCTACCAGCGGTGGTTTGTTTGCCGGATCAA
GAGCTACCAACTCTTTTTCCGAAGGTAACTGGCTTCAGCAGAGCGCAGATACCAAATACTGTCCTTCTAG
TGTAGCCGTAGTTAGGCCACCACTTCAAGAACTCTGTAGCACCGCCTACATACCTCGCTCTGCTAATCCT
GTTACCAGTGGCTGCTGCCAGTGGCGATAAGTCGTGTCTTACCGGGTTGGACTCAAGACGATAGTTACCG
GATAAGGCGCAGCGGTCGGGCTGAACGGGGGGTTCGTGCACACAGCCCAGCTTGGAGCGAACGACCTACA
CCGAACTGAGATACCTACAGCGTGAGCATTGAGAAAGCGCCACGCTTCCCGAAGGGAGAAAGGCGGACAG
GTATCCGGTAAGCGGCAGGGTCGGAACAGGAGAGCGCACGAGGGAGCTTCCAGGGGGAAACGCCTGGTAT
CTTTATAGTCCTGTCGGGTTTCGCCACCTCTGACTTGAGCGTCGATTTTTGTGATGCTCGTCAGGGGGGC
GGAGCCTATGGAAAAACGCCAGCAACGCGGCCTTTTTACGGTTCCTGGCCTTTTGCTGGCCTTTTGCTCA
CATGTTCTTTCCTGCGTTATCCCCTGATTCTGTGGATAACCGTATTACCGCCTTTGAGTGAGCTGATACC
GCTCGCCGCAGCCGAACGACCGAGCGCAGCGAGTCAGTGAGCGAGGAAGCGGAAGAGCGCCCAATACGCA
AACCGCCTCTCCCCGCGCGTTGGCCGATTCATTAATGCAGCTGGCACGACAGGTTTCCCGACTGGAAAGC
GGGCAGTGAGCGCAACGCAATTAATACGCGTACCGCTAGCCAGGAAGAGTTTGTAGAAACGCAAAAAGGC
CATCCGTCAGGATGGCCTTCTGCTTAGTTTGATGCCTGGCAGTTTATGGCGGGCGTCCTGCCCGCCACCC
TCCGGGCCGTTGCTTCACAACGTTCAAATCCGCTCCCGGCGGATTTGTCCTACTCAGGAGAGCGTTCACC
GACAAACAACAGATAAAACGAAAGGCCCAGTCTTCCGACTGAGCCTTTCGTTTTATTTGATGCCTGGCAG
TTCCCTACTCTCGCG
