>Addgene plasmid #70452 | R777-E168 Hs.PIK3CD-nostop | addgene partial sequence | sequence record 132208 | pCR8_R1 5'-cgaaccgaacaggcttatgt-3'
GGTGTGCGTCACCCGGCAACCTTGGGTAGCAGCGAAGTCGAGGCATTTCTGTCCTGGCTGGTCTAGAGGA
TCTAAGCTTGCATGCAAATAATGATTTTATTTTGACTGATAGTGACCTGTTCGTTGCAACAAATTGATAA
GCAATGCTTTCCTATAATGCCAACTTTGTACAAGAAAGTTGACTGCCTGTTGTCTTTGGACACGTTGTGG
GCCAGCCAGTTCACTTTGGTTTTCCAGCTCTCACGGAGGGCTTCGTTAAACTTCACTCGGAAGTGCTTCA
GTGCCTCCTCCTCTGTTTTCCCCAGTGCCAGGGAGTCCTTGAGATACTGGATGTCTTTGGAGCAGCTGAG
CTCAGGCAGGCCTGCCGCCCGCATCAGGGCAAAGAGGTGGAGGAAGAGAAGCCCGTGGCGCCGCAGGATG
GTGTAGGCCCTTTCACAGTAGCCCCGGAACCGTTCAAATTTCTCACTATTATTAGTCTTCCCCTGCTGAA
TCACATGGACAAAGTCGTAGGTGAGGATGAATGGGACACGCTCGCGGTTGATTCCAAACTTGGTCTTGAA
ATTCCCCAGAAAGTGGCCAAAATCAATGTGGAACAGCTGCCCACTCTCTCGGATCATGATGTTGTCGCTG
TGCCGATCGCCAATGCCCAGCACATATGTGGCCACACAATAGCCAGCACAGGAGAGGGTGAACTCCTCAA
TGGCTCGATCCAGGGCCTCCCCCGGGTTCTTGGACTTCAGCCAGTTGAGCAGGGCATCCTTGTTGAAGGC
GGCTGTGGCTGCCATGTTGCTCTTGTTGAGTTGGATGTTGGCGATGGTGTCTGAACGGAGTACCACCTCA
ATGAGGCCTGTGCGGTCCCCGGTGGGGAGGCAGCCATAGGGGGTCATCCTCAGGTCCAGCCCCTCCTGCT
TCCACAGGACGTCCATGAGCTGGATCATCTGCAGGGTCAGCATGTCCTGCCGGAGGTCATCCCCGTTCTT
AAAGATGATGCCCACGCTGCCGCCGCTGC
